Addgene plasmid #61194: pCMB-ACTLr
Purpose: Fluorescent reporter for F-actin LifeAct-mCherry expressed under MtBCP1 promoter
Depositing lab: Maria Harrison. Depositing organization: Boyce Thompson Institute for Plant Research, Inc. Publication: A set of fluorescent protein-based markers expressed from constitutive and arbuscular mycorrhiza-inducible promoters to label organelles, membranes and cytoskeletal elements in Medicago truncatula. Ivanov S, Harrison MJ. Plant J. 2014 Oct 20. doi: 10.1111/tpj.12706. PubMed 25329881.
Backbone
  Vector backbone: pKm43GW
  Vector type: Plant Expression
  Selectable markers: Kanamycin
Growth in bacteria
  Bacterial resistance: Spectinomycin, 50 μg/mL
  Growth temperature: 37°C
  Growth strain: DH5alpha
  Copy number: High Copy
Gene/Insert
  Gene/Insert name: LifeAct-mCherry
  Insert size (bp): 759
  Promoter: MtBCP1
  Tag / fusion protein: mCherry
  Cloning method: Gateway Cloning
  Sequencing primers: 5′ ATGGGTGTCGCAGATTTGATC; 3′ CTTGTACAGCTCGTCCATGC
Terms and licenses: Academic/Nonprofit Terms; Industry Terms: Not Available to Industry
How to cite: pCMB-ACTLr was a gift from Maria Harrison (Addgene plasmid # 61194 ; http://n2t.net/addgene:61194 ; RRID:Addgene_61194)
