[The description below was written by a language model from this plasmid's Addgene catalogue record and pLannotate feature annotations shown in this document.]
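Description:
pCMB-ACTLr is a plant expression binary vector built on the pKm43GW backbone by multisite Gateway cloning, designed for Agrobacterium-mediated delivery of a red fluorescent F-actin reporter into plants, specifically Medicago truncatula according to the associated work. The backbone carries a ColE1/pMB1-type high-copy origin with the pBR322 bom site for propagation in E. coli, together with the pVS1 oriV, RepA and StaA functions that allow replication and stable maintenance in Agrobacterium. Bacterial selection is by spectinomycin through an aadA (SmR) gene; short annotated fragments of a gentamicin resistance gene, an integrase, rop and lacZα appear to be remnants of vector construction rather than functional parts.

Between the nopaline-type left and right T-DNA borders lie two units. Next to the left border, a NOS promoter–nptII–NOS terminator cassette gives kanamycin selection of transformed plant tissue. The reporter cassette is assembled from three Gateway modules. The roughly 1.2 kb interval between attB4 and attB1 is not annotated in the feature table but corresponds in position to the MtBCP1 promoter listed in the catalogue. The attB1–attB2 segment holds Lifeact, the 17-amino-acid actin-binding peptide from yeast Abp140, fused directly upstream of mCherry. The attB2–attB3 segment supplies a CaMV polyadenylation signal.

The source publication describes a marker set using constitutive and arbuscular mycorrhiza-inducible promoters, with MtBCP1 presumably among the inducible ones. The construct therefore serves to visualise filamentous actin by live imaging in root cells where this promoter is active during symbiosis, and it forms part of a wider collection of organelle, membrane and cytoskeleton markers.
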