Features (pLannotate 1.2.2; 24 found; start..end, strand, type, name):
    239..263     +  misc_feature   LB T-DNA repeat: left border repeat from nopaline C58 T-DNA
    356..608     -  terminator     NOS terminator: nopaline synthase terminator and poly(A) signal
    651..1442    -  CDS            neo: KKA2_KLEPN - Also known as kan, nptII. Experimental evidence at protein level: Swiss-Prot protein existence level 1. Resistance to kanamycin, neomycin, paromomycin, ribostamycin, butirosin and gentamicin B. From Klebsiella pneumoniae.
   1476..1655    -  promoter       NOS promoter: nopaline synthase promoter
   1745..1766    +  misc_feature   MCS (fragment): pUC18/19 multiple cloning site
   1828..1848    +  protein_bind   attB4: mutant version of attB; core recombination site for the Gateway® BP reaction BP Clonase™
   3031..3051    +  protein_bind   attB1: mutant version of attB; core recombination site for the Gateway® BP reaction BP Clonase™
   3057..3107    +  CDS            Lifeact: peptide that binds filamentous actin (Riedl et al., 2008) first 17 amino acids of budding yeast Abp140
   3108..3815    +  CDS            mCherry: mCherry is a basic (constitutively fluorescent) red fluorescent protein published in 2004, derived from Discosoma sp.. It is reported to be a very rapidly-maturing monomer with low acid sensitivity.
   3820..3840    -  protein_bind   attB2: mutant version of attB; core recombination site for the Gateway® BP reaction BP Clonase™
   3908..4067    +  polyA_signal   CaMV poly(A) signal (fragment): cauliflower mosaic virus polyadenylation signal
   4072..4092    -  protein_bind   attB3: mutant version of attB; core recombination site for the Gateway® BP reaction BP Clonase™
   4096..4136    +  CDS            lacZα (fragment): LacZα fragment of β-galactosidase; lacZ fragment
   4205..4229    +  misc_feature   RB T-DNA repeat: right border repeat from nopaline C58 T-DNA
   4569..4970    +  CDS            Y4CG_SINFN (fragment): Protein inferred from homology: Swiss-Prot protein existence level 3. From Sinorhizobium fredii (strain NBRC 101917 / NGR234).
   5530..6159    +  CDS            pVS1 StaA: stability protein from the Pseudomonas plasmid pVS1 (Heeb et al., 2000)
   6592..7660    +  CDS            pVS1 RepA (fragment): replication protein from the Pseudomonas plasmid pVS1 (Heeb et al., 2000)
   7726..7920    +  rep_origin     pVS1 oriV: origin of replication for the Pseudomonas plasmid pVS1 (Heeb et al., 2000)
   8123..8162    +  CDS            rop (fragment): Rop protein, which maintains plasmids at low copy number; rop
   8264..8404    +  misc_feature   bom: basis of mobility region from pBR322
   8590..9178    -  rep_origin     ori: high-copy-number ColE1/pMB1/pBR322/pUC origin of replication
   9422..10209   -  CDS            SmR (fragment): aminoglycoside adenylyltransferase (Murphy, 1985); aadA; confers resistance to spectinomycin and streptomycin
  10220..10276   -  CDS            GmR (fragment): gentamycin acetyltransferase; aacC1; confers resistance to gentamycin
  10366..1       +  CDS            int (fragment) (across the origin): INT2_ECOLX - Protein inferred from homology: Swiss-Prot protein existence level 3. Putative integrase believed to be involved in the insertion of antibiotic resistance genes into plasmids and transposons. From Escherichia coli.
>Addgene plasmid #61194 | pCMB-ACTLr | depositor full sequence | sequence record 100507 | pCMB-ACTLr sequence 10502 bps
TGATCACAGGCAGCAACGCTCTGTCATCGTTACAATCAACATGCTACCCTCCGCGAGATCATCCGTGTTT
CAAACCCGGCAGCTTAGTTGCCGTTCTTCCGAATAGCATCGGTAACATGAGCAAAGTCTGCCGCCTTACA
ACGGCTCTCCCGCTGACGCCGTCCCGGACTGATGGGCTGCCTGTATCGAGTGGTGATTTTGTGCCGAGCT
GCCGGTCGGGGAGCTGTTGGCTGGCTGGTGGCAGGATATATTGTGGTGTAAACAAATTGACGCTTAGACA
ACTTAATAACACATTGCGGACGTTTTTAATGTACTGAATTAACGCCGAATTGAATTATCAGCTTGCATGC
CGGTCGATCTAGTAACATAGATGACACCGCGCGCGATAATTTATCCTAGTTTGCGCGCTATATTTTGTTT
TCTATCGCGTATTAAATGTATAATTGCGGGACTCTAATCATAAAAACCCATCTCATAAATAACGTCATGC
ATTACATGTTAATTATTACATGCTTAACGTAATTCAACAGAAATTATATGATAATCATCGCAAGACCGGC
AACAGGATTCAATCTTAAGAAACTTTATTGCCAAATGTTTGAACGATCTGCTTGACTCTAGCTAGAGTCC
GAACCCCAGAGTCCCGCTCAGAAGAACTCGTCAAGAAGGCGATAGAAGGCGATGCGCTGCGAATCGGGAG
CGGCGATACCGTAAAGCACGAGGAAGCGGTCAGCCCATTCGCCGCCAAGCTCTTCAGCAATATCACGGGT
AGCCAACGCTATGTCCTGATAGCGGTCCGCCACACCCAGCCGGCCACAGTCGATGAATCCAGAAAAGCGG
CCATTTTCCACCATGATATTCGGCAAGCAGGCATCGCCGTGGGTCACGACGAGATCCTCGCCGTCGGGCA
TCCGCGCCTTGAGCCTGGCGAACAGTTCGGCTGGCGCGAGCCCCTGATGCTCTTCGTCCAGATCATCCTG
ATCGACAAGACCGGCTTCCATCCGAGTACGTGCTCGCTCGATGCGATGTTTCGCTTGGTGGTCGAATGGG
CAGGTAGCCGGATCAAGCGTATGCAGCCGCCGCATTGCATCAGCCATGATGGATACTTTCTCGGCAGGAG
CAAGGTGAGATGACAGGAGATCCTGCCCCGGCACTTCGCCCAATAGCAGCCAGTCCCTTCCCGCTTCAGT
GACAACGTCGAGCACAGCTGCGCAAGGAACGCCCGTCGTGGCCAGCCACGATAGCCGCGCTGCCTCGTCT
TGGAGTTCATTCAGGGCACCGGACAGGTCGGTCTTGACAAAAAGAACCGGGCGCCCCTGCGCTGACAGCC
GGAACACGGCGGCATCAGAGCAGCCGATTGTCTGTTGTGCCCAGTCATAGCCGAATAGCCTCTCCACCCA
AGCGGCCGGAGAACCTGCGTGCAATCCATCTTGTTCAATCATGCCTCGATCGAGTTGAGAGTGAATATGA
GACTCTAATTGGATACCGAGGGGAATTTATGGAACGTCAGTGGAGCATTTTTGACAAGAAATATTTGCTA
GCTGATAGTGACCTTAGGCGACTTTTGAACGCGCAATAATGGTTTCTGACGTATGTGCTTAGCTCATTAA
ACTCCAGAAACCCGCGGCTGAGTGGCTCCTTCAACGTTGCGGTTCTGTCAGTTCCAAACGTAAAACGGCT
TGTCCCGCGTCATCGGCGGGGGTCATAACGTGACTCCCTTAATTCTCATGTATGATAATTCGAGGGTACC
CGGGGATCCTCTAGAGGGCCCGAGCGGATAACAATTTCACACAGGAAACAGCTATGACCATGATTACGCC
AAGCTATCAACTTTGTATAGAAAAGTTGGAGAGAGGGAGATGTGTTTTTAAGGAGCTATAGAAGGATACA
ATACCGCTTCTTTGATTGGTATTCTAACTCAATGCGTTGCTTAAGAGTTGGTTAATCTATTTGAAATGTT
GCGATTATAGTAGATCTTGTGCTCCCATCTTTAATATATCTTTTACACTTACTCCTTAGTTATACAAACA
TTAAACATCATAACTTCTAAGGTAATTGATACGTGCCAAATTTTCTAAACTCCATTAAATTTGGTTTGAA
AGAAATTTCATGAAATTCCTCTAGTTCGTTATAAATATTAGATAATTAGGTTTTGAGTAGCATTGTAGCT
ACCATGACCTATTTCCATTACATTTGTAGGTTTAAAAGATCAAAGATGACTTGGGGTATCAATTAACGAG
TGAGCATATATGCGAGCAAGGAAAGAGATAAGTCAGAGTGTTTAAGGAAAGCAAGGCAAGAAAATTCACT
TAGGGAGCCAAAACAAGGTCAATACTCGATTACATCTCTAATTTAAGCTTGAGAACTTGATATATTCGAG
ACTCCTCAAGTATTTGTACTCCAAGTGTCAATACTCGATTACATCTCTAATTTTCCAAATAAAGAAACTC
GTAAGAAACAAACATTATTTATGTGTAAACTTTCTGCATGGAGACAACTCAATTATAACGAAGCCCGGAA
GAGGAACTATATATACTGTTTCTATTTCCCTTTGACACGGTCCACACTATATTGCATACTTGTTTACTGC
CAAATAAAAACAAGTATGTCCACGTGGTTAAATAAAAACAAAAGAAAACTTTCTTTTTGTTCAAGTGATA
GAAAGTTTCTTTACATTAATATAAAATAATATAAGTGTATTCCAAAAAGGTAAAAAAAAAAATAATAAGT
TGTGGAAATTCAACCTCGTCTTAGTAAAAAGCCGACCAAATCCGGTAGCCGTTTATAATAGCAAACAAAT
ATTCTATTATTGTTGTGACGATAAAATCAATACACCCACACATGACAACTATATATAGCCTAAGTTGATA
TGCACAATTCATCAAATCAAATCAAAACAATTACATTTGCTAACTTGCTATTCCTTTGATTGAGATTTTA
TTCTAGGAAATAAAATTTTGACACTCATTTTTTTAAAGTTAATTTCTACATTTAGAGAGAAATATTTTCC
AAAATCAAATTTTGATCAAGCAAGTTTGTACAAAAAAGCAGGCTTCATGGGTGTCGCAGATTTGATCAAG
AAATTCGAAAGCATCTCAAAGGAAGAAATGGTGAGCAAGGGCGAGGAGGATAACATGGCCATCATCAAGG
AGTTCATGCGCTTCAAGGTGCACATGGAGGGCTCCGTGAACGGCCACGAGTTCGAGATCGAGGGCGAGGG
CGAGGGCCGCCCCTACGAGGGCACCCAGACCGCCAAGCTGAAGGTGACCAAGGGTGGCCCCCTGCCCTTC
GCCTGGGACATCCTGTCCCCTCAGTTCATGTACGGCTCCAAGGCCTACGTGAAGCACCCCGCCGACATCC
CCGACTACTTGAAGCTGTCCTTCCCCGAGGGCTTCAAGTGGGAGCGCGTGATGAACTTCGAGGACGGCGG
CGTGGTGACCGTGACCCAGGACTCCTCCCTGCAGGACGGCGAGTTCATCTACAAGGTGAAGCTGCGCGGC
ACCAACTTCCCCTCCGACGGCCCCGTAATGCAGAAGAAGACCATGGGCTGGGAGGCCTCCTCCGAGCGGA
TGTACCCCGAGGACGGCGCCCTGAAGGGCGAGATCAAGCAGAGGCTGAAGCTGAAGGACGGCGGCCACTA
CGACGCTGAGGTCAAGACCACCTACAAGGCCAAGAAGCCCGTGCAGCTGCCCGGCGCCTACAACGTCAAC
ATCAAGTTGGACATCACCTCCCACAACGAGGACTACACCATCGTGGAACAGTACGAACGCGCCGAGGGCC
GCCACTCCACCGGCGGCATGGACGAGCTGTACAAGGACCCAGCTTTCTTGTACAAAGTGGAATAAGCGGC
CATGCTAGAGTCCGCAAAAATCACCAGTCTCTCTCTACAAATCTATCTCTCTCTATTTTTCTCCAGAATA
ATGTGTGAGTAGTTCCCAGATAAGGGAATTAGGGTTCTTATAGGGTTTCGCTCATGTGTTGAGCATATAA
GAAACCCTTAGTATGTATTTGTATTTGTAAAATACTTCTATCAATAAAATTTCTAATTCCTAAAACCAAA
ATCCAGTGACGCAACTTTATTATACATAGTTGATAATTCACTGGCCGTCGTTTTACAACGTCGTGACTGG
GAAAACGAGCTCAAGCTTAGCTTGAGCTTGGATCAGATTGTCGTTTCCCGCCTTCAGTTTAAACTATCAG
TGTTTGACAGGATATATTGGCGGGTAAACCTAAGAGAAAAGAGCGTTTATTAGAATAATCGGATATTTAA
AAGGGCGTGAAAAGGTTTATCCGTTCGTCCATTTGTATGTGCATGCCAACCACAGGGTTCCCCTCGGGAT
CAAAGTACTTTGATCCAACCCCTCCGCTGCTATAGTGCAGTCGGCTTCTGACGTTCAGTGCAGCCGTCTT
CTGAAAACGACATGTCGCACAAGTCCTAAGTTACGCGACAGGCTGCCGCCCTGCCCTTTTCCTGGCGTTT
TCTTGTCGCGTGTTTTAGTCGCATAAAGTAGAATACTTGCGACTAGAACCGGAGACATTACGCCATGAAC
AAGAGCGCCGCCGCTGGCCTGCTGGGCTATGCCCGCGTCAGCACCGACGACCAGGACTTGACCAACCAAC
GGGCCGAACTGCACGCGGCCGGCTGCACCAAGCTGTTTTCCGAGAAGATCACCGGCACCAGGCGCGACCG
CCCGGAGCTGGCCAGGATGCTTGACCACCTACGCCCTGGCGACGTTGTGACAGTGACCAGGCTAGACCGC
CTGGCCCGCAGCACCCGCGACCTACTGGACATTGCCGAGCGCATCCAGGAGGCCGGCGCGGGCCTGCGTA
GCCTGGCAGAGCCGTGGGCCGACACCACCACGCCGGCCGGCCGCATGGTGTTGACCGTGTTCGCCGGCAT
TGCCGAGTTCGAGCGTTCCCTAATCATCGACCGCACCCGGAGCGGGCGCGAGGCCGCCAAGGCCCGAGGC
GTGAAGTTTGGCCCCCGCCCTACCCTCACCCCGGCACAGATCGCGCACGCCCGCGAGCTGATCGACCAGG
AAGGCCGCACCGTGAAAGAGGCGGCTGCACTGCTTGGCGTGCATCGCTCGACCCTGTACCGCGCACTTGA
GCGCAGCGAGGAAGTGACGCCCACCGAGGCCAGGCGGCGCGGTGCCTTCCGTGAGGACGCATTGACCGAG
GCCGACGCCCTGGCGGCCGCCGAGAATGAACGCCAAGAGGAACAAGCATGAAACCGCACCAGGACGGCCA
GGACGAACCGTTTTTCATTACCGAAGAGATCGAGGCGGAGATGATCGCGGCCGGGTACGTGTTCGAGCCG
CCCGCGCACGTCTCAACCGTGCGGCTGCATGAAATCCTGGCCGGTTTGTCTGATGCCAAGCTGGCGGCCT
GGCCGGCCAGCTTGGCCGCTGAAGAAACCGAGCGCCGCCGTCTAAAAAGGTGATGTGTATTTGAGTAAAA
CAGCTTGCGTCATGCGGTCGCTGCGTATATGATGCGATGAGTAAATAAACAAATACGCAAGGGGAACGCA
TGAAGGTTATCGCTGTACTTAACCAGAAAGGCGGGTCAGGCAAGACGACCATCGCAACCCATCTAGCCCG
CGCCCTGCAACTCGCCGGGGCCGATGTTCTGTTAGTCGATTCCGATCCCCAGGGCAGTGCCCGCGATTGG
GCGGCCGTGCGGGAAGATCAACCGCTAACCGTTGTCGGCATCGACCGCCCGACGATTGACCGCGACGTGA
AGGCCATCGGCCGGCGCGACTTCGTAGTGATCGACGGAGCGCCCCAGGCGGCGGACTTGGCTGTGTCCGC
GATCAAGGCAGCCGACTTCGTGCTGATTCCGGTGCAGCCAAGCCCTTACGACATATGGGCCACCGCCGAC
CTGGTGGAGCTGGTTAAGCAGCGCATTGAGGTCACGGATGGAAGGCTACAAGCGGCCTTTGTCGTGTCGC
GGGCGATCAAAGGCACGCGCATCGGCGGTGAGGTTGCCGAGGCGCTGGCCGGGTACGAGCTGCCCATTCT
TGAGTCCCGTATCACGCAGCGCGTGAGCTACCCAGGCACTGCCGCCGCCGGCACAACCGTTCTTGAATCA
GAACCCGAGGGCGACGCTGCCCGCGAGGTCCAGGCGCTGGCCGCTGAAATTAAATCAAAACTCATTTGAG
TTAATGAGGTAAAGAGAAAATGAGCAAAAGCACAAACACGCTAAGTGCCGGCCGTCCGAGCGCACGCAGC
AGCAAGGCTGCAACGTTGGCCAGCCTGGCAGACACGCCAGCCATGAAGCGGGTCAACTTTCAGTTGCCGG
CGGAGGATCACACCAAGCTGAAGATGTACGCGGTACGCCAAGGCAAGACCATTACCGAGCTGCTATCTGA
ATACATCGCGCAGCTACCAGAGTAAATGAGCAAATGAATAAATGAGTAGATGAATTTTAGCGGCTAAAGG
AGGCGGCATGGAAAATCAAGAACAACCAGGCACCGACGCCGTGGAATGCCCCATGTGTGGAGGAACGGGC
GGTTGGCCAGGCGTAAGCGGCTGGGTTGTCTGCCGGCCCTGCAATGGCACTGGAACCCCCAAGCCCGAGG
AATCGGCGTGACGGTCGCAAACCATCCGGCCCGGTACAAATCGGCGCGGCGCTGGGTGATGACCTGGTGG
AGAAGTTGAAGGCCGCGCAGGCCGCCCAGCGGCAACGCATCGAGGCAGAAGCACGCCCCGGTGAATCGTG
GCAAGCGGCCGCTGATCGAATCCGCAAAGAATCCCGGCAACCGCCGGCAGCCGGTGCGCCGTCGATTAGG
AAGCCGCCCAAGGGCGACGAGCAACCAGATTTTTTCGTTCCGATGCTCTATGACGTGGGCACCCGCGATA
GTCGCAGCATCATGGACGTGGCCGTTTTCCGTCTGTCGAAGCGTGACCGACGAGCTGGCGAGGTGATCCG
CTACGAGCTTCCAGACGGGCACGTAGAGGTTTCCGCAGGGCCGGCCGGCATGGCCAGTGTGTGGGATTAC
GACCTGGTACTGATGGCGGTTTCCCATCTAACCGAATCCATGAACCGATACCGGGAAGGGAAGGGAGACA
AGCCCGGCCGCGTGTTCCGTCCACACGTTGCGGACGTACTCAAGTTCTGCCGGCGAGCCGATGGCGGAAA
GCAGAAAGACGACCTGGTAGAAACCTGCATTCGGTTAAACACCACGCACGTTGCCATGCAGCGTACGAAG
AAGGCCAAGAACGGCCGCCTGGTGACGGTATCCGAGGGTGAAGCCTTGATTAGCCGCTACAAGATCGTAA
AGAGCGAAACCGGGCGGCCGGAGTACATCGAGATCGAGCTAGCTGATTGGATGTACCGCGAGATCACAGA
AGGCAAGAACCCGGACGTGCTGACGGTTCACCCCGATTACTTTTTGATCGATCCCGGCATCGGCCGTTTT
CTCTACCGCCTGGCACGCCGCGCCGCAGGCAAGGCAGAAGCCAGATGGTTGTTCAAGACGATCTACGAAC
GCAGTGGCAGCGCCGGAGAGTTCAAGAAGTTCTGTTTCACCGTGCGCAAGCTGATCGGGTCAAATGACCT
GCCGGAGTACGATTTGAAGGAGGAGGCGGGGCAGGCTGGCCCGATCCTAGTCATGCGCTACCGCAACCTG
ATCGAGGGCGAAGCATCCGCCGGTTCCTAATGTACGGAGCAGATGCTAGGGCAAATTGCCCTAGCAGGGG
AAAAAGGTCGAAAAGGTCTCTTTCCTGTGGATAGCACGTACATTGGGAACCCAAAGCCGTACATTGGGAA
CCGGAACCCGTACATTGGGAACCCAAAGCCGTACATTGGGAACCGGTCACACATGTAAGTGACTGATATA
AAAGAGAAAAAAGGCGATTTTTCCGCCTAAAACTCTTTAAAACTTATTAAAACTCTTAAAACCCGCCTGG
CCTGTGCATAACTGTCTGGCCAGCGCACAGCCGAAGAGCTGCAAAAAGCGCCTACCCTTCGGTCGCTGCG
CTCCCTACGCCCCGCCGCTTCGCGTCGGCCTATCGCGGCCGCTGGCCGCTCAAAAATGGCTGGCCTACGG
CCAGGCAATCTACCAGGGCGCGGACAAGCCGCGCCGTCGCCACTCGACCGCCGGCGCCCACATCAAGGCA
CCCTGCCTCGCGCGTTTCGGTGATGACGGTGAAAACCTCTGACACATGCAGCTCCCGGAGACGGTCACAG
CTTGTCTGTAAGCGGATGCCGGGAGCAGACAAGCCCGTCAGGGCGCGTCAGCGGGTGTTGGCGGGTGTCG
GGGCGCAGCCATGACCCAGTCACGTAGCGATAGCGGAGTGTATACTGGCTTAACTATGCGGCATCAGAGC
AGATTGTACTGAGAGTGCACCATATGCGGTGTGAAATACCGCACAGATGCGTAAGGAGAAAATACCGCAT
CAGGCGCTCTTCCGCTTCCTCGCTCACTGACTCGCTGCGCTCGGTCGTTCGGCTGCGGCGAGCGGTATCA
GCTCACTCAAAGGCGGTAATACGGTTATCCACAGAATCAGGGGATAACGCAGGAAAGAACATGTGAGCAA
AAGGCCAGCAAAAGGCCAGGAACCGTAAAAAGGCCGCGTTGCTGGCGTTTTTCCATAGGCTCCGCCCCCC
TGACGAGCATCACAAAAATCGACGCTCAAGTCAGAGGTGGCGAAACCCGACAGGACTATAAAGATACCAG
GCGTTTCCCCCTGGAAGCTCCCTCGTGCGCTCTCCTGTTCCGACCCTGCCGCTTACCGGATACCTGTCCG
CCTTTCTCCCTTCGGGAAGCGTGGCGCTTTCTCATAGCTCACGCTGTAGGTATCTCAGTTCGGTGTAGGT
CGTTCGCTCCAAGCTGGGCTGTGTGCACGAACCCCCCGTTCAGCCCGACCGCTGCGCCTTATCCGGTAAC
TATCGTCTTGAGTCCAACCCGGTAAGACACGACTTATCGCCACTGGCAGCAGCCACTGGTAACAGGATTA
GCAGAGCGAGGTATGTAGGCGGTGCTACAGAGTTCTTGAAGTGGTGGCCTAACTACGGCTACACTAGAAG
GACAGTATTTGGTATCTGCGCTCTGCTGAAGCCAGTTACCTTCGGAAAAAGAGTTGGTAGCTCTTGATCC
GGCAAACAAACCACCGCTGGTAGCGGTGGTTTTTTTGTTTGCAAGCAGCAGATTACGCGCAGAAAAAAAG
GATCTCAAGAAGATCCTTTGATCTTTTCTACGGGGTCTGACGCTCAGTGGAACGAAAACTCACGTTAAGG
GATTTTGGTCATGCATGATATATCTCCCAATTTGTGTAGGGCTTATTATGCACGCTTAAAAATAATAAAA
GCAGACTTGACCTGATAGTTTGGCTGTGAGCAATTATGTGCTTAGTGCATCTAATCGCTTGAGTTAACGC
CGGCGAAGCGGCGTCGGCTTGAACGAATTTCTAGCTAGACATTATTTGCCGACTACCTTGGTGATCTCGC
CTTTCACGTAGTGGACAAATTCTTCCAACTGATCTGCGCGCGAGGCCAAGCGATCTTCTTCTTGTCCAAG
ATAAGCCTGTCTAGCTTCAAGTATGACGGGCTGATACTGGGCCGGCAGGCGCTCCATTGCCCAGTCGGCA
GCGACATCCTTCGGCGCGATTTTGCCGGTTACTGCGCTGTACCAAATGCGGGACAACGTAAGCACTACAT
TTCGCTCATCGCCAGCCCAGTCGGGCGGCGAGTTCCATAGCGTTAAGGTTTCATTTAGCGCCTCAAATAG
ATCCTGTTCAGGAACCGGATCAAAGAGTTCCTCCGCCGCTGGACCTACCAAGGCAACGCTATGTTCTCTT
GCTTTTGTCAGCAAGATAGCCAGATCAATGTCGATCGTGGCTGGCTCGAAGATACCTGCAAGAATGTCAT
TGCGCTGCCATTCTCCAAATTGCAGTTCGCGCTTAGCTGGATAACGCCACGGAATGATGTCGTCGTGCAC
AACAATGGTGACTTCTACAGCGCGGAGAATCTCGCTCTCTCCAGGGGAAGCCGAAGTTTCCAAAAGGTCG
TTGATCAAAGCTCGCCGCGTTGTTTCATCAAGCCTTACGGTCACCGTAACCAGCAAATCAATATCACTGT
GTGGCTTCAGGCCGCCATCCACTGCGGAGCCGTACAAATGTACGGCCAGCAACGTCGGTTCGAGATGGCG
CTCGATGACGCCAACTACCTCTGATAGTTGAGTCGATACTTCGGCGATCACCGCTTCCCCCATGATGTTT
AACTTTGTTTTAGGGCGACTGCCCTGCTGCGTAACATCGTTGCTGCTCCATAACATCAAACATCGACCCA
CGGCGTAACGCGCTTGCTGCTTGGATGCCCGAGGCATAGACTGTACCCCAAAAAAACATGTCATAACAAG
AAGCCATGAAAACCGCCACTGCGCCGTTACCACCGCTGCGTTCGGTCAAGGTTCTGGACCAGTTGCGTGA
CGGCAGTTACGCTACTTGCATTACAGCTTACGAACCGAACGAGGCTTATGTCCACTGGGTTCGTGCCCGA
AT
