>Addgene plasmid #61194 | pCMB-ACTLr | addgene partial sequence | sequence record 104565 | M13-F20 5'-TGTAAAACGACGGCCAGT-3'
TAAGGGTTTCTTATATGCTCAACACAGTGAGCGAAACCCTATAAGAACCCTAATTCCCTTATCTGGGAAC
TACTCACACATTATTCTGGAGAAAAATAGAGAGAGATAGANTTGTAGAGAGAGACTGGTGATTTTTGCGG
ACTCTAGCATGGCCGCTTATTCCACTTTGTACAAGAAAGCTGGGTCCTTGTACAGCTCGTCCATGCCGCC
GGTGGAGTGGCGGCCCTCGGCGCGTTCGTACTGTTCCACGATGGTGTAGTCCTCGTTGTGGGAGGTGATG
TCCAACTTGATGTTGACGTTGTAGGCGCCGGGCAGCTGCACGGGCTTCTTGGCCTTGTAGGTGGTCTTGA
CCTCAGCGTCGTAGTGGCCGCCGTCCTTCAGCTTCAGCCTCTGCTTGATCTCGCCCTTCAGGGCGCCGTC
CTCGGGGTACATCCGCTCGGAGGAGGCCTCCCAGCCCATGGTCTTCTTCTGCATTACGGGGCCGTCGGAG
GGGAAGTTGGTGCCGCGCAGCTTCACCTTGTAGATGAACTCGCCGTCCTGCAGGGAGGAGTCCTGGGTCA
CGGTCACCACGCCGCCGTCCTCGAAGTTCATCACGCGCTCCCACTTGAAAGCCCTCGGGGAAGGACAGCT
TC
