>Addgene plasmid #61194 | pCMB-ACTLr | addgene partial sequence | sequence record 105815 | Mombaerts mRFPup 5'-GTGGCCGTTCACGGAGCCCTCCATG-3'
CTTGATGATGGCCATGTTATCCTCCTCGCCCTTGCTCACCATTTCTTCCTTTGAGATGCTTTCGAATTTC
TTGATCAAATCTGCGACACCCATGAAGCCTGCTTTTTTGTACAAACTTGCTTGATCAAAATTTGATTTTG
GAAAATATTTCTCTCTAAATGTAGAAATTAACTTTAAAAAAATGAGTGTCAAAATTTTATTTCCTAGAAT
AAAATCTCAATCAAAGGAATAGCAAGTTAGCAAATGTAATTGTTTTGATTTGATTTGATGAATTGTGCAT
ATCAACTTAGGCTATATATAGTTGTCATGTGTGGGTGTATTGATTTTATCGTCACAACAATAATAGAATA
TTTGTTTGCTATTATAAACGGCTACCGGATTTGGTCGGCTTTTTACTAAGACGAGGTTGAATTTCCACAA
CTTATTATTTTTTTTTTTACCTTTTTGGAATACACTTATATTATTTTATATTAATGTAAAGAAACTTTCT
ATCACTTGAACAAAAAGAAAGTTTTCTTTTGTTTTTATTTAACCACGTGGACATACTTGTTTTTATTTGG
CAGTAAACAAGTATGCAATATAGTGTGGACCGTGTCAAAGGGAAATAGAAACAGTATATATAGTTCCTCT
TCCGGGCTTCGTTATAATTGAGTTGTCTCCATGCAGAAAGTTTACACATAAATAATGTTTGTTTCTTACG
AGTTTCTTTATTTGGAAAATTAGAGATGTAATCGAGTATTGACACTTGGAGTACAAATACTTGAGGAGTC
TCGAATATATCAAGTTCTCAAGCTTAAATTAGAGATGTAATCGAGTATTGACCTTGTTTT
