>Addgene plasmid #61194 | pCMB-ACTLr | addgene partial sequence | sequence record 105816 | mCherry-F 5'-ccccgtaatgcagaagaaga-3'
ACGCTGAGGTCAAGACCACCTACAAGGCCAAGAAGCCCGTGCAGCTGCCCGGCGCCTACAACGTCAACAT
CAAGTTGGACATCACCTCCCACAACGAGGACTACACCATCGTGGAACAGTACGAACGCGCCGAGGGCCGC
CACTCCACCGGCGGCATGGACGAGCTGTACAAGGACCCAGCTTTCTTGTACAAAGTGGAATAAGCGGCCA
TGCTAGAGTCCGCAAAAATCACCAGTCTCTCTCTACAAATCTATCTCTCTCTATTTTTCTCCAGAATAAT
GTGTGAGTAGTTCCCAGATAAGGGAATTAGGGTTCTTATAGGGTTTCGCTCATGTGTTGAGCATATAAGA
AACCCTTAGTATGTATTTGTATTTGTAAAATACTTCTATCAATAAAATTTCTAATTCCTAAAACCAAAAT
CCAGTGACGCAACTTTATTATACATAGTTGATAATTCACTGGCCGTCGTTTTACAACGTCGTGACTGGGA
AAACGAGCTCAAGCTTAGCTTGAGCTTGGATCAGATTGTCGTTTCCCGCCTTCAGTTTAAACTATCAGTG
TTTGACAGGATATATTGGCGGGTAAACCTAAGAGAAAAGAGCGTTTATTAGAATAATCGGATATTTAAAA
GGGCGTGAAAAGGTTTATCCGTTCGTCCATTTGTATGTGCATGCCAACCACAGGGTTCCCCTCGGGATCA
AA
