>Addgene plasmid #61194 | pCMB-ACTLr | addgene partial sequence | sequence record 106498 | M13pUC-Fwd 5'-CCCAGTCACGACGTTGTAAAACG-3'
ATACATACTAAGGGTTTCTTATATGCTCAACACATGAGCGAAACCCTATAAGAACCCTAATTCCCTTATC
TGGGAACTACTCACACATTATTCTGGAGAAAAATAGAGAGAGATAGATTTGTAGAGAGAGACTGGTGATT
TTTGCGGACTCTAGCATGGCCGCTTATTCCACTTTGTACAAGAAAGCTGGGTCCTTGTACAGCTCGTCCA
TGCCGCCGGTGGAGTGGCGGCCCTCGGCGCGTTCGTACTGTTCCACGATGGTGTAGTCCTCGTTGTGGGA
GGTGATGTCCAACTTGATGTTGACGTTGTAGGCGCCGGGCAGCTGCACGGGCTTCTTGGCCTTGTAGGTG
GTCTTGACCTCAGCGTCGTAGTGGCCGCCGTCCTTCAGCTTCAGCCTCTGCTTGATCTCGCCCTTCAGGG
NGCCGTCCTCGGGGTACATCCGCTCGGAGGAGGCCTCCCAGCCCATGGTCTTCTTCTGCATTACGGGGCC
GTCGGAGGGGAAGTTGGTGCCGCGCAGCTTCACCTTGTAGATGAACTCGCCGTCCTGCAGGGAGGAGTCC
TGGGTCACGGTCACCACGCCGCCGTCCTCGAAGTTCATCACGCGCTCCCACTTGAAGCCCTCGGGGAAGG
ACAGCTTCAAGTAGTCGGGGATGTCGGCGGGGTGCTTCACGTAGGCCTTGGAGCCGTACATGAACTGAGG
